Addgene plasmid #126901: pENTRY4_ OBfold
Purpose: Gateway pENTR-plasmid to generate a binary construct for genome editing of the wheat homolog of a susceptibility gene of O. sativa. Encodes wheat optimized Cas9 and gene specific sgRNA modules.
Depositing lab: Sophien Kamoun. Depositing organization: Sainsbury Laboratory, Norwich.
Backbone
  Vector backbone: pENTR4
  Vector type: CRISPR
Growth in bacteria
  Bacterial resistance: Kanamycin, 50 μg/mL
  Growth temperature: 37°C
  Growth strain: DH5alpha
  Copy number: High Copy
Gene/Insert
  Gene/Insert name: Wheat_live_Cas9
  gRNA/shRNA sequence: CGCCATGGACTACTCGCTGG, GACGGCGATGGACTACTCGC, GCATCCGCTTCCAGCGCGCC
  Species: Synthetic
  Insert size (bp): 8726
  Cloning method: Restriction Enzyme; 5′ cloning site Unknown (unknown if destroyed)
Terms and licenses: Academic/Nonprofit Terms; Industry Terms: Not Available to Industry
Depositor comments: Encodes gene specific sgRNAs driven by the wheat U6 promoter.
How to cite: pENTRY4_ OBfold was a gift from Sophien Kamoun (Addgene plasmid # 126901 ; http://n2t.net/addgene:126901 ; RRID:Addgene_126901)
