[The description below was written by a language model from this plasmid's Addgene catalogue record and pLannotate feature annotations shown in this document.]
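Description:
pENTRY4_ OBfold is a Gateway entry clone built on the pENTR4 backbone and classed as a CRISPR vector. It is an intermediate for assembling a binary plant transformation construct aimed at editing the wheat homolog of a rice (Oryza sativa) susceptibility gene. In E. coli it is maintained as a high-copy plasmid through a ColE1/pUC-type origin and selected with kanamycin via an aph(3')-Ia resistance gene. The rrnB T1 and T2 terminators sit upstream of the cloning region, insulating it from read-through transcription. The sequenced record is about 11.6 kb, of which the catalogue lists roughly 8.7 kb as insert.

The whole payload lies between attL1 and attL2, so an LR Clonase reaction can move it as one unit into an attR-containing destination vector. The first module is a maize polyubiquitin promoter fragment driving a Streptococcus pyogenes Cas9 coding sequence, described by the depositor as wheat optimized. Downstream of Cas9, the annotation detects an Arabidopsis histone H2B coding sequence followed closely by a GFP variant and then a NOS terminator fragment. This layout suggests a nuclear-localised fluorescent marker for tracking expression, but the record does not say how the marker is linked to Cas9 or whether it has its own promoter. Three tandem sgRNA modules follow, each ending in the S. pyogenes guide RNA scaffold and flanked by a short attB2-like fragment. The depositor states that the three gene-specific guides are driven by the wheat U6 promoter, which the automated annotation did not identify. Using several guides against one target gene is a common way to raise the chance of disruptive mutations or deletions across homoeologous copies.
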