Features (pLannotate 1.2.2; 21 found; start..end, strand, type, name):
      1..46      +  rep_origin     RSF ori (fragment): Plasmids containing the RSF 1030 origin of replication can be propagated in E. coli cells that contain additional plasmids with compatible origins.
    103..189     +  terminator     rrnB T1 terminator: Escherichia coli rrnB; transcription terminator T1 from the E. coli rrnB gene
    281..308     +  terminator     rrnB T2 terminator: transcription terminator T2 from the E. coli rrnB gene
    358..457     +  protein_bind   attL1: mutant version of attL; recombination site for the Gateway® LR reaction LR Clonase™
    491..2040    +  promoter       Ubi promoter (fragment): maize polyubiquitin gene promoter
   2258..2280    -  misc_feature   MCS (fragment): pUC18/19 multiple cloning site
   2414..6517    +  CDS            cas9: CAS9_STRP1 - Also known as csn1 From Streptococcus pyogenes serotype M1.
   6704..7138    +  CDS            H2B10_ARATH: Experimental evidence at protein level: Swiss-Prot protein existence level 1. Core component of nucleosome. Nucleosomes wrap and compact DNA into chromatin, limiting DNA accessibility to the cellular machineries which require DNA as a template. Histones thereby play a central role in transcription regulation, DNA repair, DNA replication and chromosomal stability. DNA accessibility is regulated via a complex set of post-translational modifications of histones, also called histone code, and nucleosome remodeling. From Arabidopsis thaliana (Mouse-ear cress).
   7157..7873    +  CDS            oxGFP: oxGFP is a basic (constitutively fluorescent) green fluorescent protein published in 2015, derived from Aequorea victoria.
   7903..8098    +  terminator     NOS terminator (fragment): nopaline synthase terminator and poly(A) signal
   8502..8577    +  misc_RNA       gRNA scaffold: guide RNA scaffold for the Streptococcus pyogenes CRISPR/Cas9 system
   8589..8610    -  protein_bind   attB2 (fragment): mutant version of attB; recombination site for the Gateway® BP reaction BP Clonase™
   9026..9101    +  misc_RNA       gRNA scaffold: guide RNA scaffold for the Streptococcus pyogenes CRISPR/Cas9 system
   9113..9134    -  protein_bind   attB2 (fragment): mutant version of attB; recombination site for the Gateway® BP reaction BP Clonase™
   9550..9625    +  misc_RNA       gRNA scaffold: guide RNA scaffold for the Streptococcus pyogenes CRISPR/Cas9 system
   9637..9658    -  protein_bind   attB2 (fragment): mutant version of attB; recombination site for the Gateway® BP reaction BP Clonase™
   9699..9716    +  terminator     NOS terminator (fragment): nopaline synthase terminator and poly(A) signal
   9766..9784    -  promoter       T7 promoter: promoter for bacteriophage T7 RNA polymerase
   9802..9901    -  protein_bind   attL2: mutant version of attL; recombination site for the Gateway® LR reaction LR Clonase™
  10024..10833   +  CDS            KanR: aminoglycoside phosphotransferase; aph(3')-Ia; confers resistance to kanamycin in bacteria or G418 (Geneticin®) in eukaryotes
  10923..11511   +  rep_origin     ori: high-copy-number ColE1/pMB1/pBR322/pUC origin of replication
>Addgene plasmid #126901 | pENTRY4_ OBfold | addgene full sequence | sequence record 249798 | Addgene NGS Result
CTTTCCTGCGTTATCCCCTGATTCTGTGGATAACCGTATTACCGCTAGCATGGATCTCGGGGACGTCTAA
CTACTAAGCGAGAGTAGGGAACTGCCAGGCATCAAATAAAACGAAAGGCTCAGTCGGAGGACTGGGCCTT
TCGTTTTATCTGTTGTTTGTCGGTGAACGCTCTCCTGAGTAGGACAAATCCGCCGGGAGCGGATTTGAAC
GTTGTGAAGCAACGGCCCGGAGGGTGGCGGGCAGGACGCCCGCCATAAACTGCCAGGCATCAAACTAAGC
AGAAGGCCATCCTGACGGATGGCCTTTTTGCGTTTCTACAAACTCTTCCTGTTAGTTAGTTACTTAAGCT
CGGGCCCCAAATAATGATTTTATTTTGACTGATAGTGACCTGTTCGTTGCAACAAATTGATAAGCAATGC
TTTTTTATAATGCCAACTTTGTACAAAAAAGCAGGCTCCACCATGGTACAAAGTGGTGAAGCTTGCATGC
CTGCAGTGCAGCGTGACCCGGTCGTGCCCCTCTCTAGAGATAATGAGCATTGCATGTCTAAGTTATAAAA
AATTACCACATATTTTTTTTGTCACACTTGTTTGAAGTGCAGTTTATCTATCTTTATACATATATTTAAA
CTTTACTCTACGAATAATATAATCTATAGTACTACAATAATATCAGTGTTTTAGAGAATCATATAAATGA
ACAGTTAGACATGGTCTAAAGGACAATTGAGTATTTTGACAACAGGACTCTACAGTTTTATCTTTTTAGT
GTGCATGTGTTCTCCTTTTTTTTTGCAAATAGCTTCACCTATATAATACTTCATCCATTTTATTAGTACA
TCCATTTAGGGTTTAGGGTTAATGGTTTTTATAGACTAATTTTTTTAGTACATCTATTTTATTCTATTTT
AGCCTCTAAATTAAGAAAACTAAAACTCTATTTTAGTTTTTTTATTTAATAATTTAGATATAAAATAGAA
TAAAATAAAGTGACTAAAAATTAAACAAATACCCTTTAAGAAATTAAAAAAACTAAGGAAACATTTTTCT
TGTTTCGAGTAGATAATGCCAGCCTGTTAAACGCCGTCGACGAGTCTAACGGACACCAACCAGCGAACCA
GCAGCGTCGCGTCGGGCCAAGCGAAGCAGACGGCACGGCATCTCTGTCGCTGCCTCTGGACCCCTCTCGA
GAGTTCCGCTCCACCGTTGGACTTGCTCCGCTGTCGGCATCCAGAAATTGCGTGGCGGAGCGGCAGACGT
GAGCCGGCACGGCAGGCGGCCTCCTCCTCCTCTCACGGCACCGGCAGCTACGGGGGATTCCTTTCCCACC
GCTCCTTCGCTTTCCCTTCCTCGCCCGCCGTAATAAATAGACACCCCCTCCACACCCTCTTTCCCCAACC
TCGTGTTGTTCGGAGCGCACACACACACAACCAGATCTCCCCCAAATCCACCCGTCGGCACCTCCGCTTC
AAGGTACGCCGCTCGTCCTCCCCCCCCCCCCCTCTCTACCTTCTCTAGATCGGCGTTCCGGTCCATGGTT
AGGGCCCGGTAGTTCTACTTCTGTTCATGTTTGTGTTAGATCCGTGTTTGTGTTAGATCCGTGCTGCTAG
CGTTCGTACACGGATGCGACCTGTACGTCAGACACGTTCTGATTGCTAACTTGCCAGTGTTTCTCTTTGG
GGAATCCTGGGATGGCTCTAGCCGTTCCGCAGACGGGATCGATTTCATGATTTTTTTTGTTTCGTTGCAT
AGGGTTTGGTTTGCCCTTTTCCTTTATTTCAATATATGCCGTGCACTTGTTTGTCGGGTCATCTTTTCAT
GCTTTTTTTTGTCTTGGTTGTGATGATGTGGTGTGGTTGGGCGGTCGTTCATTCGTTCTAGATCGGAGTA
GAATACTGTTTCAAACTACCTGGTGTATTTATTAATTTTGGAACTGTATGTGTGTGTCATACATCTTCAT
AGTTACGAGTTTAAGATGGATGGAAATATCGATCTAGGATAGGTATACATGTTGATGTGGGTTTTACTGA
TGCATATACATGATGGCATATGCAGCATCTATTCATATGCTCTAACCTTGAGTACCTATCTATTATAATA
AACAAGTATGTTTTATAATTATTTTGATCTTGATATACTTGGATGATGGCATATGCAGCAGCTATATGTG
GATTTTTTTAGCCCTGCCTTCATACGCTATTTATTTGCTTGGTACTGTTTCTTTTGTCGATGCTCACCCT
GTTGTTTGGTGTTACTTCTGCAGGTCGACTCTAGAGGATCTGGAATTCCCGGGGAGAATCTGGAGCTCTC
GAGATTTCTCACGCGTGCCACCATGGGGCCGAAGAAGAAGAGGAAGGTGGGTAGGGTGTGTCGGATTAGC
AGCCTTCGGTACAGGGGTCCTGGCATTGCCACCATGGACAAGAAGTACTCTATCGGGTTGGATATAGGAA
CGAATAGTGTGGGTTGGGCTGTCATCACTGACGAGTACAAGGTGCCATCGAAGAAATTTAAAGTGCTGGG
CAACACCGACAGGCACTCCATCAAGAAGAACCTAATAGGTGCGTTGCTCTTTGATTCCGGGGAGACAGCC
GAAGCGACCCGCCTCAAGCGCACAGCAAGAAGGCGCTATACGCGTAGAAAGAACAGGATCTGCTACCTAC
AAGAGATCTTTTCCAACGAAATGGCGAAAGTGGATGACTCCTTCTTCCATCGGCTCGAGGAAAGCTTCCT
CGTAGAAGAGGACAAGAAGCACGAACGCCATCCGATATTCGGGAACATTGTCGACGAAGTCGCATACCAC
GAGAAGTATCCTACCATCTATCACCTGAGGAAGAAGCTCGTAGATAGCACTGACAAGGCTGATTTGCGCC
TCATCTATTTGGCCCTGGCCCATATGATTAAGTTCCGTGGGCACTTCCTCATCGAAGGCGACCTTAATCC
GGACAATTCCGATGTTGACAAACTCTTCATCCAACTGGTCCAGACATACAATCAGCTCTTTGAAGAGAAC
CCCATCAACGCGTCAGGAGTTGATGCGAAGGCAATCTTGAGTGCTCGGCTGTCGAAAAGCCGGAGGCTCG
AAAATCTGATAGCCCAACTGCCAGGCGAAAAGAAGAACGGATTGTTTGGCAACCTTATTGCCCTTAGTCT
AGGGCTCACCCCTAACTTCAAGTCTAACTTTGACCTGGCCGAGGATGCCAAGCTCCAACTGTCCAAAGAC
ACGTACGACGACGATCTCGACAATCTGCTTGCCCAAATCGGCGACCAGTATGCGGACCTTTTCCTTGCAG
CGAAGAACTTGTCAGATGCAATCCTCTTGTCCGATATTCTGCGCGTTAACACTGAGATTACCAAGGCTCC
TCTTTCGGCATCCATGATCAAACGGTACGACGAACATCACCAGGATCTCACGCTCCTCAAGGCTCTCGTC
AGACAACAGCTGCCGGAGAAGTACAAAGAGATCTTCTTCGATCAATCAAAGAACGGGTATGCTGGGTACA
TCGACGGTGGCGCGTCACAGGAGGAGTTCTACAAGTTTATCAAGCCCATTCTCGAGAAGATGGATGGCAC
TGAAGAGCTCCTGGTTAAGCTCAATCGCGAGGATCTACTCCGCAAGCAGCGTACCTTCGACAATGGAAGC
ATTCCACACCAAATCCATCTGGGCGAGCTTCACGCCATACTTCGTAGGCAAGAGGACTTTTACCCATTCC
TCAAAGACAACCGGGAGAAAATCGAGAAGATCCTCACATTCAGAATCCCCTACTATGTGGGCCCATTGGC
AAGGGGCAACTCTAGGTTCGCGTGGATGACTAGAAAATCGGAGGAAACGATTACCCCATGGAACTTCGAG
GAGGTGGTGGACAAGGGCGCTTCTGCCCAAAGCTTCATCGAGAGGATGACCAACTTCGACAAGAATCTGC
CAAACGAGAAGGTCCTCCCCAAACATTCCCTACTGTACGAGTACTTCACCGTCTACAACGAGCTGACCAA
GGTCAAGTACGTTACTGAGGGTATGAGGAAACCGGCCTTTCTGTCAGGAGAGCAGAAGAAGGCCATAGTG
GATCTCCTTTTCAAGACCAATCGCAAGGTCACAGTCAAGCAGCTAAAGGAGGACTACTTTAAGAAAATCG
AGTGCTTTGACTCTGTGGAGATAAGCGGCGTTGAGGATCGCTTCAACGCCTCGCTGGGAACGTACCACGA
CTTGCTCAAGATCATTAAGGATAAAGACTTCCTCGATAACGAAGAGAACGAGGACATCTTGGAGGACATC
GTTCTGACGCTTACTCTCTTCGAGGACCGCGAGATGATCGAAGAGAGGCTCAAGACGTATGCGCACCTCT
TTGACGACAAAGTGATGAAGCAGCTGAAGCGCAGGCGCTACACAGGTTGGGGCAGGCTGAGCAGGAAGCT
GATCAATGGCATTCGCGATAAGCAGTCGGGCAAGACCATCCTCGACTTCCTCAAGTCCGATGGGTTCGCA
AACAGGAACTTTATGCAGCTAATCCACGATGACTCCTTGACCTTCAAGGAGGACATTCAGAAGGCTCAGG
TTTCAGGCCAAGGCGATTCGCTCCACGAGCATATCGCGAATTTGGCCGGATCTCCAGCCATCAAGAAGGG
TATACTTCAAACAGTGAAGGTTGTCGATGAGCTGGTCAAAGTGATGGGTAGACATAAGCCCGAGAATATC
GTGATTGAGATGGCTCGGGAGAACCAAACCACACAGAAGGGGCAGAAGAACTCCAGGGAAAGGATGAAGA
GAATCGAAGAAGGCATCAAGGAGCTCGGATCACAAATTCTCAAGGAGCATCCGGTCGAAAACACCCAACT
GCAAAACGAGAAGCTCTACCTCTACTACCTCCAAAACGGACGCGATATGTACGTGGACCAGGAGCTCGAC
ATCAATCGCCTATCTGACTACGATGTCGATCATATAGTACCACAAAGCTTCCTCAAAGACGACTCTATCG
ACAACAAGGTGCTGACCAGGTCCGACAAGAACCGCGGGAAGTCAGACAACGTGCCTTCTGAGGAAGTCGT
CAAGAAGATGAAGAACTACTGGAGGCAACTCCTCAATGCAAAGCTCATTACACAAAGGAAGTTCGACAAC
CTTACCAAGGCGGAGAGAGGCGGCCTCAGTGAGCTAGATAAGGCCGGATTTATCAAGCGCCAACTGGTTG
AGACACGGCAAATCACCAAGCACGTTGCACAGATCCTGGACTCACGCATGAACACAAAATACGATGAGAA
TGACAAGCTAATCCGGGAAGTCAAAGTTATTACTCTGAAATCTAAACTGGTGTCCGACTTTCGGAAGGAC
TTCCAGTTCTATAAGGTCCGTGAGATCAACAACTACCATCACGCCCATGATGCCTATCTCAATGCTGTGG
TTGGCACTGCACTCATCAAGAAATATCCCAAGCTTGAGTCGGAGTTCGTCTACGGTGACTACAAGGTTTA
TGACGTAAGGAAGATGATTGCGAAGAGTGAGCAGGAAATCGGCAAGGCCACCGCCAAGTACTTCTTTTAC
AGCAACATAATGAACTTCTTCAAGACTGAGATCACCCTGGCCAATGGAGAGATCAGAAAACGTCCGCTGA
TAGAGACTAACGGAGAAACTGGTGAGATAGTGTGGGACAAGGGGAGAGACTTTGCTACTGTCCGGAAGGT
GCTAAGCATGCCACAAGTCAACATCGTCAAGAAAACGGAAGTCCAAACCGGCGGCTTCTCGAAAGAGTCA
ATCCTTCCGAAGCGCAATAGCGATAAGCTTATAGCCCGTAAGAAAGACTGGGATCCAAAGAAGTACGGTG
GCTTTGACAGTCCTACAGTGGCGTACTCCGTGCTGGTTGTTGCCAAGGTGGAAAAGGGGAAGTCGAAGAA
GCTGAAGAGCGTAAAGGAGTTGCTCGGGATTACCATTATGGAGCGTTCCAGCTTTGAGAAGAATCCCATT
GATTTCTTGGAGGCGAAAGGATACAAGGAAGTCAAGAAAGATCTCATCATAAAGTTGCCGAAATACAGCT
TGTTCGAGCTGGAGAATGGGAGAAAGAGGATGCTTGCCAGCGCAGGCGAGTTGCAAAAGGGGAACGAGCT
GGCACTCCCATCCAAGTACGTCAACTTCCTGTATCTCGCCTCACACTATGAGAAACTTAAGGGTTCCCCA
GAGGACAATGAGCAAAAGCAGCTGTTTGTGGAGCAACACAAGCACTACCTCGATGAGATCATCGAACAGA
TCAGTGAGTTCTCGAAGAGGGTGATTCTTGCTGACGCTAACCTTGACAAGGTGTTGTCCGCCTACAACAA
GCATCGGGACAAACCCATCCGGGAGCAGGCAGAAAACATCATACACTTGTTCACGTTGACGAACCTTGGC
GCTCCTGCGGCGTTCAAATATTTTGACACGACGATTGATAGGAAGCGCTATACCAGCACCAAAGAAGTAC
TCGATGCCACCCTAATTCACCAGTCTATTACAGGCCTGTACGAAACGAGGATCGACTTGTCGCAACTAGG
AGGAGATGCCTATCCGTATGACGTGCCAGATTACGCCTCCCTTGGGTCTGGTTCCCCTAAGAAGAAGCGG
AAAGTGGAGGATCCCAAGAAGAAGCGCAAAGTCGACGGCGGATCCGGAGCCACGAACTTTTCCCTGCTCA
AGCAAGCTGGTGATGTGGAGGAGAATCCTGGCCCAGCTCCAGGCTCAACGTCCATGGCGAAGGCAGATAA
GAAACCAGCGGAGAAGAAACCGGCAGAGAAAACTCCGGCAGTCGAACCAGCAGCAGCGGCAGAGAAGAAA
CCAAAAGCCGGAAAGAAACTCCCCAAGGAACCAGCCGTCGCCGGAGACAAGAAGAAGAAGAGATCAAAGA
AGAACGTTGAGACATACAAGATCTACATCTTCAAGGTGTTGAAGCAAGTTCATCCAGACATCGGAATCTC
AAGCAAAGCGATGGGAATTATGAACAGTTTCATCAACGATATTTTTGAGAAGCTCGCTGGTGAATCTTCG
AAGCTGGCGAGGTACAACAAGAAGCCGACGATTACTTCCAGGGAGATTCAGACTGCGGTTAGACTTGTGT
TGCCCGGTGAGTTGGCGAAACATGCTGTGTCTGAAGGGACTAAGGCGGTTACGAAGTTTACGAGTTCTGC
TCAGGGCGCCTCTTTCATGGTGTCCAAAGGAGAGGAGCTCTTTACAGGAGTTGTGCCCATTTTGGTCGAG
TTGGATGGCGACGTAAATGGCCACAAGTTCAGCGTGAGAGGCGAAGGTGAAGGTGATGCCACCAATGGCA
AGCTTACCCTCAAGTTCATCTGTACCACTGGGAAACTGCCGGTTCCATGGCCAACGTTGGTCACCACTCT
CACATATGGTGTTCAGTGCTTTTCGAGGTATCCGGACCACATGAAACGCCATGACTTCTTCAAGTCAGCC
ATGCCTGAGGGGTATGTCCAAGAACGCACCATCAGCTTTAAGGACGACGGAACGTACAAGACACGTGCGG
AGGTCAAGTTCGAGGGAGATACACTGGTGAACAGGATCGAACTCAAAGGGATCGACTTCAAAGAGGACGG
CAACATACTGGGGCATAAGCTCGAGTACAACTTCAATTCTCACAACGTCTACATTACTGCCGACAAGCAG
AAGAACGGCATTAAGGCGAACTTCAAAATCCGGCATAATGTGGAGGATGGTAGTGTCCAACTGGCTGACC
ACTACCAGCAGAACACGCCGATAGGCGATGGCCCAGTGCTTCTGCCCGACAATCACTACCTGTCAACCCA
ATCCGTTCTGTCTAAGGACCCTAACGAAAAGAGGGATCACATGGTGCTTCTGGAGTTTGTAACGGCTGCA
GGCATCACTCATGGGATGGATGAGCTCTACAAGTGATAACTGCGGCCGCAGATATCACTAGTGTTCAAAC
ATTTGGCAATAAAGTTTCTTAAGATTGAATCCTGTTGCCGGTCTTGCGATGATTATCATATAATTTCTGT
TGAATTACGTTAAGCATGTAATAATTAACATGTAATGCATGACGTTATTTATGAGATGGGTTTTTATGAT
TAGAGTCCCGCAATTATACATTTAATACGCGATAGAAAACAAAATATAACTAGAATTCGAGCTCGGAGGA
CCAAGCCCGTTATTCTGACAGTTCTGGTGCTCAACACATTTATATTTATCAAGGAGCACATTGTTACTCA
CTGCTAGGAGGGAATCGAACTAGGAATATTGATCAGAGGAACTACGAGAGAGCTGAAGATAACTGCCCTC
TAGCTCTCACTGATCTGGGTCGCATAGTGAGATGCAGCCCACGTGAGTTCAGCAACGGTCTAGCGCTGGG
CTTTTAGGCCCGCATGATCGGGCTTTTGTCGGGTGGTCGACGTGTTCACGATTGGGGAGAGCAACGCAGC
AGTTCCTCTTAGTTTAGTCCCACCTCGCCTGTCCAGCAGAGTTCTGACCGGTTTATAAACTCGCTTGCTG
CATCAGACTTGCGCCATGGACTACTCGCTGGGTTTTAGAGCTAGAAATAGCAAGTTAAAATAAGGCTAGT
CCGTTATCAACTTGAAAAAGTGGCACCGAGTCGGTGCTTTTTTTCTAGACCCAGCTTTCTTGTACAAAGT
TGGCATTACGCTTTACGAATTCCCATGGGGAGGACCAAGCCCGTTATTCTGACAGTTCTGGTGCTCAACA
CATTTATATTTATCAAGGAGCACATTGTTACTCACTGCTAGGAGGGAATCGAACTAGGAATATTGATCAG
AGGAACTACGAGAGAGCTGAAGATAACTGCCCTCTAGCTCTCACTGATCTGGGTCGCATAGTGAGATGCA
GCCCACGTGAGTTCAGCAACGGTCTAGCGCTGGGCTTTTAGGCCCGCATGATCGGGCTTTTGTCGGGTGG
TCGACGTGTTCACGATTGGGGAGAGCAACGCAGCAGTTCCTCTTAGTTTAGTCCCACCTCGCCTGTCCAG
CAGAGTTCTGACCGGTTTATAAACTCGCTTGCTGCATCAGACTTGGACGGCGATGGACTACTCGCGTTTT
AGAGCTAGAAATAGCAAGTTAAAATAAGGCTAGTCCGTTATCAACTTGAAAAAGTGGCACCGAGTCGGTG
CTTTTTTTCTAGACCCAGCTTTCTTGTACAAAGTTGGCATTACGCTCAGAGAATTCGCATGCGGAGGACC
AAGCCCGTTATTCTGACAGTTCTGGTGCTCAACACATTTATATTTATCAAGGAGCACATTGTTACTCACT
GCTAGGAGGGAATCGAACTAGGAATATTGATCAGAGGAACTACGAGAGAGCTGAAGATAACTGCCCTCTA
GCTCTCACTGATCTGGGTCGCATAGTGAGATGCAGCCCACGTGAGTTCAGCAACGGTCTAGCGCTGGGCT
TTTAGGCCCGCATGATCGGGCTTTTGTCGGGTGGTCGACGTGTTCACGATTGGGGAGAGCAACGCAGCAG
TTCCTCTTAGTTTAGTCCCACCTCGCCTGTCCAGCAGAGTTCTGACCGGTTTATAAACTCGCTTGCTGCA
TCAGACTTGGCATCCGCTTCCAGCGCGCCGTTTTAGAGCTAGAAATAGCAAGTTAAAATAAGGCTAGTCC
GTTATCAACTTGAAAAAGTGGCACCGAGTCGGTGCTTTTTTTCTAGACCCAGCTTTCTTGTACAAAGTTG
GCATTACGCTTGTGGAGGATGCACATGTGACCGAGGGAGGTGTCATCTATGTTACTGCTAGTCGATTTAA
ATCCTTAATTAACCCTGCAGGCATCTCCAATTCGCCCTATAGTGAGTCGTATTACACCGGTGAGGATCTA
GACCCAGCTTTCTTGTACAAAGTTGGCATTATAAGAAAGCATTGCTTATCAATTTGTTGCAACGAACAGG
TCACTATCAGTCAAAATAAAATCATTATTTGCCATCCAGCTGCAGCTCTGGCCCGTGTCTCAAAATCTCT
GATGTTACATTGCACAAGATAAAAATATATCATCATGAACAATAAAACTGTCTGCTTACATAAACAGTAA
TACAAGGGGTGTTATGAGCCATATTCAACGGGAAACGTCGAGGCCGCGATTAAATTCCAACATGGATGCT
GATTTATATGGGTATAAATGGGCTCGCGATAATGTCGGGCAATCAGGTGCGACAATCTATCGCTTGTATG
GGAAGCCCGATGCGCCAGAGTTGTTTCTGAAACATGGCAAAGGTAGCGTTGCCAATGATGTTACAGATGA
GATGGTCAGACTAAACTGGCTGACGGAATTTATGCCTCTTCCGACCATCAAGCATTTTATCCGTACTCCT
GGTGATGCATGGTTACTCACCACTGCGATCCCCGGAAAAACAGCATTCCAGGTATTAGAAGAATATCCTG
ATTCAGGTGAAAATATTGTTGATGCGCTGGCAGTGTTCCTGCGCCGGTTGCATTCGATTCCTGTTTGTAA
TTGTCCTTTTAACAGCGATCGCGTATTTCGTCTCGCTCAGGCGCAATCACGAATGAATAACGGTTTGGTT
GATGCGAGTGATTTTGATGACGAGCGTAATGGCTGGCCTGTTGAACAAGTCTGGAAAGAAATGCATAAAC
TTTTGCCATTCTCACCGGATTCAGTCGTCACTCATGGTGATTTCTCACTTGATAACCTTATTTTTGACGA
GGGGAAATTAATAGGTTGTATTGATGTTGGACGAGTCGGAATCGCAGACCGATACCAGGATCTTGCCATC
CTATGGAACTGCCTCGGTGAGTTTTCTCCTTCATTACAGAAACGGCTTTTTCAAAAATATGGTATTGATA
ATCCTGATATGAATAAATTGCAGTTTCATTTGATGCTCGATGAGTTTTTCTAATCAGAATTGGTTAATTG
GTTGTAACATTATTCAGATTGGGCCCCGTTCCACTGAGCGTCAGACCCCGTAGAAAAGATCAAAGGATCT
TCTTGAGATCCTTTTTTTCTGCGCGTAATCTGCTGCTTGCAAACAAAAAAACCACCGCTACCAGCGGTGG
TTTGTTTGCCGGATCAAGAGCTACCAACTCTTTTTCCGAAGGTAACTGGCTTCAGCAGAGCGCAGATACC
AAATACTGTTCTTCTAGTGTAGCCGTAGTTAGGCCACCACTTCAAGAACTCTGTAGCACCGCCTACATAC
CTCGCTCTGCTAATCCTGTTACCAGTGGCTGCTGCCAGTGGCGATAAGTCGTGTCTTACCGGGTTGGACT
CAAGACGATAGTTACCGGATAAGGCGCAGCGGTCGGGCTGAACGGGGGGTTCGTGCACACAGCCCAGCTT
GGAGCGAACGACCTACACCGAACTGAGATACCTACAGCGTGAGCTATGAGAAAGCGCCACGCTTCCCGAA
GGGAGAAAGGCGGACAGGTATCCGGTAAGCGGCAGGGTCGGAACAGGAGAGCGCACGAGGGAGCTTCCAG
GGGGAAACGCCTGGTATCTTTATAGTCCTGTCGGGTTTCGCCACCTCTGACTTGAGCGTCGATTTTTGTG
ATGCTCGTCAGGGGGGCGGAGCCTATGGAAAAACGCCAGCAACGCGGCCTTTTTACGGTTCCTGGCCTTT
TGCTGGCCTTTTGCTCACATGTT
